>Addgene plasmid #42530 | myc ATG18 | depositor partial sequence | sequence record 59718 | Atg18 gene
TCGGAAGTGCGACAATATAATGACAAAAGACGATAAGTTACTTCTATTAATTGAACTTTAAGTATTTGGC
TTTTATTTTTTTTTTTTCATTTTCTTACTCGCGCTTTTCTTTATTAAGGGCTTTCTCAATTAGATGTTAA
TAATGTCATAAGGCATCGTTATTCCGCTTTATATTGGTAACTCAGCAGTGGTCATTGCCTTCGTTCACGA
CCCTCCCTTATTAATCAGTTAGTAATAGTGTTCCAGTTAACTCTGTATCCTTTTCTTCTTCGGCCTGACA
ATGTCTGATTCATCACCTACTATCAACTTTATTAATTTCAATCAAACCGGAACGTGTATTTCCCTTGGAA
CGTCGAAAGGTTTCAAAATATTCAATTGTGAGCCCTTCGGAAAATTTTATTCAGAGGACAGTGGGGGCTA
TGCTATCGTCGAGATGTTGTTCTCCACCTCGTTACTAGCCCTCGTTGGGATAGGCGATCAACCTGCGCTT
TCACCAAGGAGATTGCGTATAATCAACACAAAAAAACATTCTATTATCTGTGAGGTGACTTTCCCTACTT
CTATTCTGAGTGTGAAAATGAATAAGTCTCGATTGGTGGTACTTTTACAAGAGCAGATTTATATTTATGA
TATCAACACCATGAGACTATTGCATACTATAGAAACAAACCCTAACCCACGTGGCCTTATGGCTATGTCT
CCTTCGGTAGCCAACAGCTATTTAGTGTATCCATCACCACCAAAAGTTATTAACTCCGAAATTAAAGCTC
ATGCCACCACAAACAATATCACATTGTCAGTTGGTGGCAACACAGAGACCAGTTTCAAGAGAGATCAGCA
AGATGCTGGCCATAGTGACATTAGCGACTTGGATCAGTATTCGAGCTTTACTAAGAGGGATGATGCGGAT
CCAACAAGCAGTAACGGCGGTAACAGCAGTATAATAAAGAATGGTGATGTGATCGTATTCAACTTGGAAA
CATTACAGCCAACCATGGTCATCGAAGCTCATAAGGGCGAGATTGCTGCAATGGCAATTAGTTTTGATGG
GACACTAATGGCTACCGCCTCTGATAAAGGTACTATCATCAGGGTCTTTGACATTGAAACGGGTGATAAG
ATCTACCAATTCAGGAGAGGGACGTACGCGACAAGAATTTACTCCATATCATTCAGTGAAGATAGCCAGT
ACTTGGCGGTTACCGGCTCTTCCAAAACCGTGCATATCTTCAAATTGGGGCATTCAATGAGCAACAATAA
ACTAGACAGCGATGATAGCAACATGGAAGAAGCTGCAGCCGATGATTCATCGCTCGATACCACCAGTATC
GATGCGCTGAGTGACGAGGAAAACCCGACAAGACTCGCAAGAGAACCATATGTGGATGCATCAAGAAAGA
CAATGGGTAGGATGATACGTTACTCTTCTCAAAAGCTATCCCGAAGAGCTGCCAGAACATTGGGTCAGAT
TTTCCCCATCAAAGTTACATCGTTGTTGGAATCCTCGCGCCATTTTGCGTCTTTGAAACTTCCCGTTGAA
ACCAATTCCCATGTAATGACCATATCAAGTATAGGCTCTCCAATAGATATAGACACATCCGAGTATCCGG
AACTCTTCGAAACTGGCAATTCCGCAAGTACAGAGTCCTACCATGAGCCTGTTATGAAGATGGTCCCCAT
CAGGGTCGTTTCCTCGGATGGATACCTATACAACTTTGTTATGGACCCGGAGAGAGGCGGCGATTGCTTA
ATATTGTCACAGTATTCCATCTTGATGGATGAACAGAAGTTGATTTCCGAAGAAGACCTCGAGTGATCAC
GGAAGTGTCTCGCGCTGCCTTCCGTACGTCACAACGCATACACAATATAGTTTATATAAACTCCTGCGTA
TAATCTATCCTTTTGCATAATATTTTCGTCACCATTATCTTGTTGCGGTGTTTTTATTTAAAACAATAGA
ACTCGCCTAAAGGGGAAATTTTCGATATAAAAATTCAAAAAAATGGCTTTCATGGATCGAGTATTTGTTT
GTCGAAAAAGGATCACTGGAGTGACGTTACTACGCTACGAAGCCTCCTTCCGGCTTAGCCCTGTTGATTA
CGAATTTGGATCAGTT
