>Addgene plasmid #42530 | myc ATG18 | addgene partial sequence | sequence record 67755 | M13_pUC_rev
TGACCATGATTACGCCAAGCTTACTTTCTGCAAGTAAATCATTCGGAAGTGCGACAATATAATGACAAAA
GACGATAAGTTACTTCTATTAATTGAACTTTAAGTATTTGGCTTTTATTTTTTTTTTTTCATTTTCTTAC
TCGCGCTTTTCTTTATTAAGGGCTTTCTCAATTAGATGTTAATAATGTCATAAGGCATCGTTATTCCGCT
TTATATTGGTAACTCAGCAGTGGTCATTGCCTTCGTTCACGACCCTCCCTTATTAATCAGTTAGTAATAG
TGTTCCAGTTAACTCTGTATCCTTTTCTTCTTCGGCCTGACAATGTCTGATTCATCACCTACTATCAACT
TTATTAATTTCAATCAAACCGGAACGTGTATTTCCCTTGGAACGTCGAAAGGTTTCAAAATATTCAATTG
TGAGCCCTTCGGAAAATTTTATTCAGAGGACAGTGGGGGCTATGCTATCGTCGAGATGTTGTTCTCCACC
TCGTTACTAGCCCTCGTTGGGATAGGCGATCAACCTGCGCTTTCACCAAGGAGATTGCGTATAATCAACA
CAAAAAAACATTCTATTATCTGTGAGGTGACTTTCCCTACTTCTATTCTGAGTGTGAAAATGAATAAGTC
TCGATTGGTGGTACTTTTACAAGAGCAGATTTATATTTATGATATCAACACCATGAGACTATTGCATACT
ATAGAAACAAACCCTAACCCACGTGGCCTTATGGCTATGTCTCCTTCGGTAGCCAACAGCTATTTAGTGT
ATCCATCACCACCAAAAGTTATTAACTCCGAAATTAAAGCTCATGCCACCACAAACAATATCACATTGTC
AGTTGGTGGCAACACAGAGACCAGTTTC
