>Addgene plasmid #42530 | myc ATG18 | addgene partial sequence | sequence record 67758 | CEN4-R 5'-actagccagcatgtcaacca-3'
CGATATTAGGACTTCCACACCAACTAGTAATATGACAATAAATTCAAGATATTCTTCATGAGAATGGCCC
AGCGATTATGCGGTGTGAAATACCGCACAGATGCGTAAGGAGAAAATACCGCATCAGGCGCCATTCGCCA
TTCAGGCTGCGCAACTGTTGGGAAGGGCGATCGGTGCGGGCCTCTTCGCTATTACGCCAGCTGGCGAAAG
GGGGATGTGCTGCAAGGCGATTAAGTTGGGTAACGCCAGGGTTTTCCCAGTCACGACGTTGTAAAACGAC
GGCCAGTGAATTCGAGCTCGGTACCAACTGATCCAAATTCGTAATCAACAGGGCTAAGCCGGAAGGAGGC
TTCGTAGCGTAGTAACGTCACTCCAGTGATCCTTTTTCGACAAACAAATACTCGATCCATGAAAGCCATT
TTTTTGAATTTTTATATCGAAAATTTCCCCTTTAGGCGAGTTCTATTGTTTTAAATAAAAACACCGCAAC
AAGATAATGGTGACGAAAATATTATGCAAAAGGATAGATTATACGCAGGAGTTTATATAAACTATATTGT
GTATGCGTTGTGACGTACGGAAGGCAGCGCGAGACACTTCCGTGATCACTCGAGGTCTTCTTCGGAAATC
AACTTCTGTTCATCCATCAAGATGGAATACTGTGACAATATTAAGCAATCGCCGCCTCTCTCCGGGTCCA
TAACAAAGTTGTATAGGTATCCATCCGAGGAAACGACCCTGATGGGGACCATCTTCATAACAGGCTCATG
GTAGGACTCTGTACTTGCGGAATTGCCAGTTTCGAAGAGTTCCGGATACTCGGATGTGTCTATATCTATT
GGAGAGCCTATACTTGATATGGTCATTACATGGGAATTGGTTTCAACGGGAAGTTTCAAAGACGCAAAAT
GGCGCGAGGATTCCAACAACGATGTAACTTTGATGGGGAAAATCTGACCCAATGTTCTGGCAGCTCTTCG
GGATAGCTTTTGAGAAGAGTAACGTATCATCCTAC
