>Addgene plasmid #42530 | myc ATG18 | addgene partial sequence | sequence record 67759 | Leu2-F 5'-atgctgtcgccgaagaag-3'
CTTAAAAAGATTCTCTTTTTTTATGATATTTGTACATAAACTTTATAAATGAAATTCATAATAGAAACGA
CACGAAATTACAAAATGGAATATGTTCATAGGGTAGAATTAATTCTCATGTTTGACAGCTTATCATCGAT
CGTCCAACTGCATGGAGATGAGTCGTGGCAAGAATACCAAGAGTTCCTCGGTTTGCCAGTTATTAAAAGA
CTCGTATTTCCAAAAGACTGCAACATACTACTCAGTGCAGCTTCACAGAAACCTCATTCGTTTATTCCCT
TGTTTGATTCAGAAGCAGGTGGGACAGGTGAACTTTTGGATTGGAACTCGATTTCTGACTGGGTTGGAAG
GCAAGAGAGCCCCGAGAGCTTACATTTTATGTTAGCTGGTGGACTGACGCCAGAAAATGTTGGTGATGCG
CTTAGATTAAATGGCGTTATTGGTGTTGATGTAAGCGGAGGTGTGGAGACAAATGGTGTAAAAGACTCTA
ACAAAATAGCAAATTTCGTCAAAAATGCTAAGAAATAGGTTATTACTGAGTAGTATTTATTTAAGTATTG
TTTGTGCACTTGCCTGCAAGCCTTTTGAAAAGCAAGCATAAAAGATCTAAACATAAAATCTGTAAAATAA
CAAGATGTAAAGATAATGCTAAATCATTTGGCTTTTTGATTGATTGTACAGGAAAATATACATCGCAGGG
GGTTGACTTTTACCATTTCACCGCAATGGAATCAAACTTGTTGAAGAGAATGTTCACAGGCGCATACGCT
ACAATGACCCGATTCTTGCTAGCCTTTTCTCGGTCTTGCAAACAACCGCCGGCAGCTTAGTATATAAATA
CACATGTACATACCTCTCTCCGTATCCTCGTAATCATTTTCTTGTATTTATCG
