[The description below was written by a language model from this plasmid's Addgene catalogue record.]
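Description:
myc ATG18 is a yeast expression plasmid built on the YCplac111 backbone, a yeast–E. coli shuttle vector. The record lists a total size of about 8.2 kb, of which roughly 6.1 kb is backbone. It is selected in budding yeast through the LEU2 auxotrophic marker, which complements leucine auxotrophy in leu2 strains, and in bacteria through ampicillin resistance. YCplac111 is generally known as a centromeric (CEN/ARS) low-copy vector. The record itself does not list the replication elements and gives the bacterial copy number as unknown.

The insert is wild-type Saccharomyces cerevisiae ATG18 (YFR021W, also known as AUT10, CVT18, NMR1 or SVP1), carried on a fragment of about 2.1 kb cloned between HindIII and KpnI sites, both of which are retained. According to the depositor's notes, the gene was cloned together with about 300 bp of flanking genomic sequence on each side. Expression is therefore presumably driven by the native ATG18 upstream region and terminated by its own downstream sequence rather than by a heterologous promoter, although no promoter is explicitly named. A myc epitope tag was introduced afterwards by mutagenesis and is recorded as C-terminal on the insert, allowing detection of the protein with anti-myc antibodies.

Atg18 is a PROPPIN-family protein, and the associated publication concerns two-site recognition of phosphatidylinositol 3-phosphate by PROPPINs in autophagy. The plasmid is suited to expressing tagged, unmutated Atg18 in yeast at near-native levels. Likely uses include serving as a wild-type reference or for complementation in autophagy studies, though the record does not state a specific use.
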