Addgene plasmid #42530: myc ATG18
Depositing lab: James Hurley. Depositing organization: National Institute of Diabetes & Digestive & Kidney Diseases (NIDDK). Publication: Two-site recognition of phosphatidylinositol 3-phosphate by PROPPINs in autophagy. Baskaran S, Ragusa MJ, Boura E, Hurley JH. Mol Cell. 2012 Aug 10;47(3):339-48. doi: 10.1016/j.molcel.2012.05.027. Epub 2012 Jun 14. PubMed 22704557.
Backbone
  Vector backbone: Ycplac111
  Backbone size w/o insert (bp): 6112
  Total vector size (bp): 8228
  Vector type: Yeast Expression
  Selectable markers: LEU2
Growth in bacteria
  Bacterial resistance: Ampicillin, 100 μg/mL
  Growth temperature: 37°C
  Growth strain: DH5alpha
  Copy number: Unknown
Gene/Insert
  Gene/Insert name: ATG18
  Species: S. cerevisiae (budding yeast)
  Insert size (bp): 2116
  Mutation: none
  Entrez Gene: ATG18 (a.k.a. YFR021W, AUT10, CVT18, NMR1, SVP1)
  Tag / fusion protein: myc (C terminal on insert)
  Cloning method: Restriction Enzyme; 5′ cloning site HindIII (not destroyed); 3′ cloning site KpnI (not destroyed)
  Sequencing primers: 5′ m13 forward; 3′ m13 reverse
Terms and licenses: Academic/Nonprofit Terms; Industry Terms: Not Available to Industry
Depositor comments: ATG18 was cloned with 300bp upstream and downstream of the gene. The myc tag was added later by mutagenesis.
How to cite: myc ATG18 was a gift from James Hurley (Addgene plasmid # 42530 ; http://n2t.net/addgene:42530 ; RRID:Addgene_42530)
